Addgene plasmid #118694: Lenti_Neo_WT_ZFP64_CR
Purpose: Express sgZFP64e2 resistant cDNA
Depositing lab: Christopher Vakoc. Depositing organization: Cold Spring Harbor Laboratory. Publication: A Transcription Factor Addiction in Leukemia Imposed by the MLL Promoter Sequence. Lu B, Klingbeil O, Tarumoto Y, Somerville TDD, Huang YH, Wei Y, Wai DC, Low JKK, Milazzo JP, Wu XS, Cao Z, Yan X, Demerdash OE, Huang G, Mackay JP, Kinney JB, Shi J, Vakoc CR. Cancer Cell. 2018 Dec 10;34(6):970-981.e8. doi: 10.1016/j.ccell.2018.10.015. Epub 2018 Nov 29. PubMed 30503706.
Backbone
  Vector backbone: LentiV_neo
  Backbone size w/o insert (bp): 7210
  Total vector size (bp): 9226
  Vector type: Lentiviral
  Selectable markers: Neomycin (select with G418)
Growth in bacteria
  Bacterial resistance: Ampicillin, 100 μg/mL
  Growth temperature: 37°C
  Growth strain: NEB Stable
  Copy number: High Copy
Gene/Insert
  Gene/Insert name: ZFP64
  Species: H. sapiens (human)
  Insert size (bp): 2046
  Mutation: sgZFP64e2 targeting site was synonymous mutated
  GenBank ID: NM_018197.2
  Entrez Gene: ZFP64 (a.k.a. MGC940, ZNF338)
  Promoter: EF1a
  Cloning method: Gibson Cloning
  Sequencing primers: 5′ EF1a
Terms and licenses: Academic/Nonprofit Terms; Industry Terms: Not Available to Industry
How to cite: Lenti_Neo_WT_ZFP64_CR was a gift from Christopher Vakoc (Addgene plasmid # 118694 ; http://n2t.net/addgene:118694 ; RRID:Addgene_118694)
