[The description below was written by a language model from this plasmid's Addgene catalogue record and pLannotate feature annotations shown in this document.]
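Description:
Lenti_Neo_WT_ZFP64_CR is a lentiviral expression plasmid built on the LentiV_neo backbone that delivers a CRISPR-resistant cDNA of wild-type human ZFP64, a zinc-finger protein. The roughly 2 kb insert carries synonymous mutations across the site targeted by the guide sgZFP64e2, so the encoded protein is unchanged but the transgene escapes Cas9 cutting. The annotated sequence matches ZFP64 over only part of the insert. Expression is driven by the EF1a promoter, annotated as the EF-1α core promoter.

Downstream of the cDNA lies a neomycin phosphotransferase gene that allows G418 selection of transduced cells. No separate promoter or linker element is annotated between ZFP64 and neo, only a short puromycin-resistance remnant, so the record does not state how the marker is coupled to the cDNA. A WPRE follows to enhance transcript stability and expression.

The viral framework has a third-generation, self-inactivating layout. An RSV promoter fused to a truncated HIV-1 5' LTR drives genomic RNA production in packaging cells. It is followed by the Ψ packaging signal with a partial gag sequence, the RRE for Rev-dependent nuclear export, a cPPT/CTS, and a ΔU3 3' LTR with an SV40 poly(A) signal. Packaging functions must be supplied in trans.

In bacteria the plasmid is maintained through a high-copy ColE1/pUC origin and ampicillin resistance. An f1 origin, an SV40 origin fragment and lac-derived remnants are also present. The sequenced record is slightly shorter than the catalogued total size.

The stated purpose supports use in rescue experiments, in which ZFP64 is re-expressed in cells whose endogenous gene has been disrupted with sgZFP64e2. The associated publication concerns transcription factor dependency in MLL-related leukemia.
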