Features (pLannotate 1.2.2; 27 found; start..end, strand, type, name):
      1..212     +  promoter       EF-1α core promoter: core promoter for human elongation factor EF-1α
    568..1701    +  CDS            ZFP64 (fragment): ZF64B_HUMAN - Also known as ZNF338 Experimental evidence at protein level: Swiss-Prot protein existence level 1. May be involved in transcriptional regulation. From Homo sapiens (Human).
   2347..2365    +  CDS            PuroR (fragment): puromycin N-acetyltransferase; pac from Streptomyces; confers resistance to puromycin
   2365..3156    +  CDS            neo: KKA2_KLEPN - Also known as kan, nptII. Experimental evidence at protein level: Swiss-Prot protein existence level 1. Resistance to kanamycin, neomycin, paromomycin, ribostamycin, butirosin and gentamicin B. From Klebsiella pneumoniae.
   3175..3763    +  misc_feature   WPRE: woodchuck hepatitis virus posttranscriptional regulatory element
   3814..3833    +  misc_feature   cPPT/CTS (fragment): central polypurine tract and central termination sequence of HIV-1
   3835..4068    +  LTR            3' LTR (ΔU3): self-inactivating 3' long terminal repeat (LTR) from HIV-1
   4146..4267    +  polyA_signal   SV40 poly(A) signal: SV40 polyadenylation signal
   4310..4409    +  rep_origin     SV40 ori (fragment): SV40 origin of replication
   4430..4448    -  promoter       T7 promoter: promoter for bacteriophage T7 RNA polymerase
   4456..4611    +  CDS            lacZα (fragment): LacZα fragment of β-galactosidase; lacZ fragment
   4616..5044    +  rep_origin     f1 ori (sequence partly withheld): f1 bacteriophage origin of replication; arrow indicates direction of (+) strand synthesis
   5097..5201    +  promoter       AmpR promoter: bla
   5202..6062    +  CDS            AmpR: β-lactamase; bla; confers resistance to ampicillin, carbenicillin, and related antibiotics
   6233..6821    +  rep_origin     ori: high-copy-number ColE1/pMB1/pBR322/pUC origin of replication
   7004..7096    +  CDS            lacI (fragment): lac repressor; lacI; The lac repressor binds to the lac operator to inhibit transcription in E. coli. This inhibition can be relieved by adding lactose or isopropyl-β-D-thiogalactopyranoside (IPTG).
   7109..7130    +  protein_bind   CAP binding site: CAP binding activates transcription in the presence of cAMP. E. coli catabolite activator protein
   7145..7175    +  promoter       lac promoter: promoter for the E. coli lac operon
   7183..7199    +  protein_bind   lac operator: The lac repressor binds to the lac operator to inhibit transcription in E. coli. This inhibition can be relieved by adding lactose or isopropyl-β-D-thiogalactopyranoside (IPTG). lac repressor encoded by lacI
   7244..7262    +  promoter       T3 promoter: promoter for bacteriophage T3 RNA polymerase
   7290..7516    +  promoter       RSV promoter: Rous sarcoma virus enhancer/promoter
   7517..7697    +  LTR            5' LTR (truncated): truncated 5' long terminal repeat (LTR) from HIV-1
   7744..7869    +  misc_feature   HIV-1 Ψ: packaging signal of human immunodeficiency virus type 1
   7853..8216    +  CDS            HIV-1 gag (fragment): gag protein from human immunodeficiency virus 1; gag
   8362..8595    +  misc_feature   RRE: The Rev response element (RRE) of HIV-1 allows for Rev-dependent mRNA export from the nucleus to the cytoplasm.
   8972..8998    +  CDS            Rev (fragment): human immunodeficiency virus 1 (HIV-1) Rev protein; rev; enhances nuclear export of unspliced and incompletely spliced viral mRNAs
   9008..9125    +  misc_feature   cPPT/CTS: central polypurine tract and central termination sequence of HIV-1
>Addgene plasmid #118694 | Lenti_Neo_WT_ZFP64_CR | addgene full sequence | sequence record 230412 | Addgene NGS Result
GGGCAGAGCGCACATCGCCCACAGTCCCCGAGAAGTTGGGGGGAGGGGTCGGCAATTGAACCGGTGCCTA
GAGAAGGTGGCGCGGGGTAAACTGGGAAAGTGATGTCGTGTACTGGCTCCGCCTTTTTCCCGAGGGTGGG
GGAGAACCGTATATAAGTGCAGTAGTCGCCGTGAACGTTCTTTTTCGCAACGGGTTTGCCGCCAGAACAC
AGGTGTCGTGACGCGGGATCCGCCACCATGAACGCGAGCAGCGAGGGCGAGAGCTTCGCGGGCTCGGTGC
AAATTCCAGGTGGCACAACGGTGCTGGTGGAGCTGACTCCCGACATCCACATTTGTGGAATTTGTAAACA
GCAGTTTAACAACCTGGATGCCTTTGTAGCTCACAAGCAAAGTGGCTGCCAGCTGACAGGCACATCCGCA
GCAGCCCCCAGCACGGTCCAGTTTGTATCGGAGGAAACAGTGCCTGCCACCCAGACTCAGACCACCACCA
GAACCATCACCTCGGAGACCCAGACAATCACAGTTTCAGCTCCAGAATTTGTTTTTGAACATGGCTATCA
AACTTACCTGCCCACGGAAAGTAATGAAAACCAGACAGCCACTGTCATCTCTCTCCCTGCCAAGTCACGC
ACCAAAAAGCCCACAACACCACCTGCTCAGAAAAGGCTTAACTGTTGCTATCCAGGTTGCCAATTCAAGA
CTGCTTATGGCATGAAGGACATGGAGCGGCATTTAAAAATTCACACGGGAGACAAACCCCATAAGTGTGA
AGTCTGTGGCAAGTGCTTTAGCCGGAAAGACAAGCTGAAAACTCACATGCGGTGCCACACGGGCGTGAAG
CCCTACAAGTGTAAGACGTGTGACTACGCCGCTGCCGACAGCAGCAGCCTCAACAAGCACCTGAGGATCC
ACTCGGACGAGCGGCCCTTCAAATGCCAGATCTGCCCCTACGCCAGCCGCAACTCCAGCCAGCTCACTGT
CCACCTGCGATCCCACACGGGGGACGCCCCCTTCCAGTGCTGGCTCTGTAGCGCCAAGTTCAAAATCAGC
TCGGACTTGAAAAGGCACATGCGGGTGCACTCGGGGGAGAAGCCTTTCAAGTGCGAGTTCTGCAATGTCC
GCTGCACCATGAAGGGGAACCTCAAGTCGCACATCCGTATCAAGCACAGCGGGAATAACTTCAAGTGTCC
TCATTGCGACTTCCTGGGTGACAGCAAAGCCACCCTCCGGAAGCACAGCCGCGTGCACCAGTCGGAGCAT
CCTGAGAAGTGCTCGGAATGCAGCTACTCCTGCTCCAGCAAGGCCGCCCTGCGCATCCACGAGCGTATCC
ACTGCACCGACCGCCCTTTCAAGTGCAACTACTGCAGCTTCGACACCAAACAGCCCAGCAACCTGAGCAA
GCACATGAAGAAGTTCCACGGGGACATGGTTAAGACTGAGGCTCTAGAGAGGAAGGACACCGGCAGGCAG
AGCAGCCGGCAGGTGGCCAAGCTGGATGCCAAGAAGAGTTTCCACTGCGATATATGCGATGCCTCCTTCA
TGCGGGAGGACTCGCTCCGCAGCCACAAGAGACAGCACAGTGAGTACAGTGAGAGTAAGAACTCGGACGT
GACCGTTCTCCAGTTTCAGATCGACCCCAGCAAGCAGCCCGCCACGCCCCTCACTGTGGGACACCTCCAG
GTGCCCCTCCAGCCCAGCCAAGTGCCCCAGTTCAGCGAGGGAAGAGTCAAAATCATCGTTGGGCATCAGG
TGCCCCAGGCGAACACCATCGTCCAGGCTGCCGCTGCTGCAGTGAACATCGTCCCGCCTGCCTTGGTGGC
CCAGAACCCAGAGGAACTCCCAGGGAACAGCCGGCTGCAGATCCTGCGCCAGGTCAGTCTGATCGCCCCC
CCTCAGTCCTCGCGGTGTCCGAGCGAGGCGGGCGCAATGACCCAGCCGGCTGTCCTGCTGACCACCCACG
AGCAGACGGACGGAGCCACTCTGCACCAGACTCTCATCCCCACGGCCTCAGGTGGCCCCCAGGAAGGCTC
TGGCAATCAAACTTTCATTACCAGTTCGGGTATTACTTGCACTGACTTTGAAGGCCTAAACGCCTTGATT
CAGGAGGGGACAGCAGAAGTGACAGTGGTGAGCGATGGAGGCCAGAACATCGCAGTGGCCACCACAGCGC
CACCGGTCTTCTCCTCCTCTTCCCAGCAAGAACTACCCAAGCAGACCTACTCCATCATTCAAGGGGCAGC
CCATCCAGCTTTGCTCTGTCCCGCCGACTCCATTCCAGATGGCAGCGGCGCCACCAACTTCAGCCTGCTG
AAGCAGGCCGGCGACGTGGAGGAGAACCCCGGCCCCATGACCGAGTACAAGCCCATGATTGAACAAGATG
GATTGCACGCAGGTTCTCCGGCCGCTTGGGTGGAGAGGCTATTCGGCTATGACTGGGCACAACAGACAAT
CGGCTGCTCTGATGCCGCCGTGTTCCGGCTGTCAGCGCAGGGGCGCCCGGTTCTTTTTGTCAAGACCGAC
CTGTCCGGTGCCCTGAATGAACTGCAGGACGAGGCAGCGCGGCTATCGTGGCTGGCCACGACGGGCGTTC
CTTGCGCAGCTGTGCTCGACGTTGTCACTGAAGCGGGAAGGGACTGGCTGCTATTGGGCGAAGTGCCGGG
GCAGGATCTCCTGTCATCTCACCTTGCTCCTGCCGAGAAAGTATCCATCATGGCTGATGCAATGCGGCGG
CTGCATACGCTTGATCCGGCTACCTGCCCATTCGACCACCAAGCGAAACATCGCATCGAGCGAGCACGTA
CTCGGATGGAAGCCGGTCTTGTCGATCAGGATGATCTGGACGAAGAGCATCAGGGGCTCGCGCCAGCCGA
ACTGTTCGCCAGGCTCAAGGCGCGCATGCCCGACGGCGAGGATCTCGTCGTGACCCATGGCGATGCCTGC
TTGCCGAATATCATGGTGGAAAATGGCCGCTTTTCTGGATTCATCGACTGTGGCCGGCTGGGTGTGGCGG
ACCGCTATCAGGACATAGCGTTGGCTACCCGTGATATTGCTGAAGAGCTTGGCGGCGAATGGGCTGACCG
CTTCCTCGTGCTTTACGGTATCGCCGCTCCCGATTCGCAGCGCATCGCCTTCTATCGCCTTCTTGACGAG
TTCTTCTGAACGCGTTAAGTCGACAATCAACCTCTGGATTACAAAATTTGTGAAAGATTGACTGGTATTC
TTAACTATGTTGCTCCTTTTACGCTATGTGGATACGCTGCTTTAATGCCTTTGTATCATGCTATTGCTTC
CCGTATGGCTTTCATTTTCTCCTCCTTGTATAAATCCTGGTTGCTGTCTCTTTATGAGGAGTTGTGGCCC
GTTGTCAGGCAACGTGGCGTGGTGTGCACTGTGTTTGCTGACGCAACCCCCACTGGTTGGGGCATTGCCA
CCACCTGTCAGCTCCTTTCCGGGACTTTCGCTTTCCCCCTCCCTATTGCCACGGCGGAACTCATCGCCGC
CTGCCTTGCCCGCTGCTGGACAGGGGCTCGGCTGTTGGGCACTGACAATTCCGTGGTGTTGTCGGGGAAA
TCATCGTCCTTTCCTTGGCTGCTCGCCTGTGTTGCCACCTGGATTCTGCGCGGGACGTCCTTCTGCTACG
TCCCTTCGGCCCTCAATCCAGCGGACCTTCCTTCCCGCGGCCTGCTGCCGGCTCTGCGGCCTCTTCCGCG
TCTTCGCCTTCGCCCTCAGACGAGTCGGATCTCCCTTTGGGCCGCCTCCCCGCGTCGACTTTAAGACCAA
TGACTTACAAGGCAGCTGTAGATCTTAGCCACTTTTTAAAAGAAAAGGGGGGACTGGAAGGGCTAATTCA
CTCCCAACGAAGACAAGATCTGCTTTTTGCTTGTACTGGGTCTCTCTGGTTAGACCAGATCTGAGCCTGG
GAGCTCTCTGGCTAACTAGGGAACCCACTGCTTAAGCCTCAATAAAGCTTGCCTTGAGTGCTTCAAGTAG
TGTGTGCCCGTCTGTTGTGTGACTCTGGTAACTAGAGATCCCTCAGACCCTTTTAGTCAGTGTGGAAAAT
CTCTAGCAGTACGTATAGTAGTTCATGTCATCTTATTATTCAGTATTTATAACTTGCAAAGAAATGAATA
TCAGAGAGTGAGAGGAACTTGTTTATTGCAGCTTATAATGGTTACAAATAAAGCAATAGCATCACAAATT
TCACAAATAAAGCATTTTTTTCACTGCATTCTAGTTGTGGTTTGTCCAAACTCATCAATGTATCTTATCA
TGTCTGGCTCTAGCTATCCCGCCCCTAACTCCGCCCATCCCGCCCCATGGCTGACTAATTTTTTTTATTT
ATGCAGAGGCCGAGGCCGCCTCGGCCTCTGAGCTATTCCAGAAGTAGTGAGGAGGCTTTTTTGGAGGCCT
AGGGACGTACCCAATTCGCCCTATAGTGAGTCGTATTACGCGCGCTCACTGGCCGTCGTTTTACAACGTC
GTGACTGGGAAAACCCTGGCGTTACCCAACTTAATCGCCTTGCAGCACATCCCCCTTTCGCCAGCTGGCG
TAATAGCGAAGAGGCCCGCACCGATCGCCCTTCCCAACAGTTGCGCAGCCTGAATGGCGAATGGG
[124 nt withheld, positions 4616-4739]
C
[91 nt withheld, positions 4741-4831]
A
[49 nt withheld, positions 4833-4881]
CCTTTGACGTTGGAGTCCACGTTCTTT
[37 nt withheld, positions 4909-4945]
ACCCTATCTCGGTCTATTCTTTTGATTTATAAGGGATTTTGCCGATTTCGGCCTATTGGTTAAAAAATGA
GCTGATTTAACAAAAATTTAACGCGAATTTTAACAAAATATTAACGCTTACAATTTAGGTGGCACTTTTC
GGGGAAATGTGCGCGGAACCCCTATTTGTTTATTTTTCTAAATACATTCAAATATGTATCCGCTCATGAG
ACAATAACCCTGATAAATGCTTCAATAATATTGAAAAAGGAAGAGTATGAGTATTCAACATTTCCGTGTC
GCCCTTATTCCCTTTTTTGCGGCATTTTGCCTTCCTGTTTTTGCTCACCCAGAAACGCTGGTGAAAGTAA
AAGATGCTGAAGATCAGTTGGGTGCACGAGTGGGTTACATCGAACTGGATCTCAACAGCGGTAAGATCCT
TGAGAGTTTTCGCCCCGAAGAACGTTTTCCAATGATGAGCACTTTTAAAGTTCTGCTATGTGGCGCGGTA
TTATCCCGTATTGACGCCGGGCAAGAGCAACTCGGTCGCCGCATACACTATTCTCAGAATGACTTGGTTG
AGTACTCACCAGTCACAGAAAAGCATCTTACGGATGGCATGACAGTAAGAGAATTATGCAGTGCTGCCAT
AACCATGAGTGATAACACTGCGGCCAACTTACTTCTGACAACGATCGGAGGACCGAAGGAGCTAACCGCT
TTTTTGCACAACATGGGGGATCATGTAACTCGCCTTGATCGTTGGGAACCGGAGCTGAATGAAGCCATAC
CAAACGACGAGCGTGACACCACGATGCCTGTAGCAATGGCAACAACGTTGCGCAAACTATTAACTGGCGA
ACTACTTACTCTAGCTTCCCGGCAACAATTAATAGACTGGATGGAGGCGGATAAAGTTGCAGGACCACTT
CTGCGCTCGGCCCTTCCGGCTGGCTGGTTTATTGCTGATAAATCTGGAGCCGGTGAGCGTGGGTCTCGCG
GTATCATTGCAGCACTGGGGCCAGATGGTAAGCCCTCCCGTATCGTAGTTATCTACACGACGGGGAGTCA
GGCAACTATGGATGAACGAAATAGACAGATCGCTGAGATAGGTGCCTCACTGATTAAGCATTGGTAACTG
TCAGACCAAGTTTACTCATATATACTTTAGATTGATTTAAAACTTCATTTTTAATTTAAAAGGATCTAGG
TGAAGATCCTTTTTGATAATCTCATGACCAAAATCCCTTAACGTGAGTTTTCGTTCCACTGAGCGTCAGA
CCCCGTAGAAAAGATCAAAGGATCTTCTTGAGATCCTTTTTTTCTGCGCGTAATCTGCTGCTTGCAAACA
AAAAAACCACCGCTACCAGCGGTGGTTTGTTTGCCGGATCAAGAGCTACCAACTCTTTTTCCGAAGGTAA
CTGGCTTCAGCAGAGCGCAGATACCAAATACTGTTCTTCTAGTGTAGCCGTAGTTAGGCCACCACTTCAA
GAACTCTGTAGCACCGCCTACATACCTCGCTCTGCTAATCCTGTTACCAGTGGCTGCTGCCAGTGGCGAT
AAGTCGTGTCTTACCGGGTTGGACTCAAGACGATAGTTACCGGATAAGGCGCAGCGGTCGGGCTGAACGG
GGGGTTCGTGCACACAGCCCAGCTTGGAGCGAACGACCTACACCGAACTGAGATACCTACAGCGTGAGCT
ATGAGAAAGCGCCACGCTTCCCGAAGGGAGAAAGGCGGACAGGTATCCGGTAAGCGGCAGGGTCGGAACA
GGAGAGCGCACGAGGGAGCTTCCAGGGGGAAACGCCTGGTATCTTTATAGTCCTGTCGGGTTTCGCCACC
TCTGACTTGAGCGTCGATTTTTGTGATGCTCGTCAGGGGGGCGGAGCCTATGGAAAAACGCCAGCAACGC
GGCCTTTTTACGGTTCCTGGCCTTTTGCTGGCCTTTTGCTCACATGTTCTTTCCTGCGTTATCCCCTGAT
TCTGTGGATAACCGTATTACCGCCTTTGAGTGAGCTGATACCGCTCGCCGCAGCCGAACGACCGAGCGCA
GCGAGTCAGTGAGCGAGGAAGCGGAAGAGCGCCCAATACGCAAACCGCCTCTCCCCGCGCGTTGGCCGAT
TCATTAATGCAGCTGGCACGACAGGTTTCCCGACTGGAAAGCGGGCAGTGAGCGCAACGCAATTAATGTG
AGTTAGCTCACTCATTAGGCACCCCAGGCTTTACACTTTATGCTTCCGGCTCGTATGTTGTGTGGAATTG
TGAGCGGATAACAATTTCACACAGGAAACAGCTATGACCATGATTACGCCAAGCGCGCAATTAACCCTCA
CTAAAGGGAACAAAAGCTGGAGCTGCAAGCTTAATGTAGTCTTATGCAATACTCTTGTAGTCTTGCAACA
TGGTAACGATGAGTTAGCAACATGCCTTACAAGGAGAGAAAAAGCACCGTGCATGCCGATTGGTGGAAGT
AAGGTGGTACGATCGTGCCTTATTAGGAAGGCAACAGACGGGTCTGACATGGATTGGACGAACCACTGAA
TTGCCGCATTGCAGAGATATTGTATTTAAGTGCCTAGCTCGATACATAAACGGGTCTCTCTGGTTAGACC
AGATCTGAGCCTGGGAGCTCTCTGGCTAACTAGGGAACCCACTGCTTAAGCCTCAATAAAGCTTGCCTTG
AGTGCTTCAAGTAGTGTGTGCCCGTCTGTTGTGTGACTCTGGTAACTAGAGATCCCTCAGACCCTTTTAG
TCAGTGTGGAAAATCTCTAGCAGTGGCGCCCGAACAGGGACTTGAAAGCGAAAGGGAAACCAGAGGAGCT
CTCTCGACGCAGGACTCGGCTTGCTGAAGCGCGCACGGCAAGAGGCGAGGGGCGGCGACTGGTGAGTACG
CCAAAAATTTTGACTAGCGGAGGCTAGAAGGAGAGAGATGGGTGCGAGAGCGTCAGTATTAAGCGGGGGA
GAATTAGATCGCGATGGGAAAAAATTCGGTTAAGGCCAGGGGGAAAGAAAAAATATAAATTAAAACATAT
AGTATGGGCAAGCAGGGAGCTAGAACGATTCGCAGTTAATCCTGGCCTGTTAGAAACATCAGAAGGCTGT
AGACAAATACTGGGACAGCTACAACCATCCCTTCAGACAGGATCAGAAGAACTTAGATCATTATATAATA
CAGTAGCAACCCTCTATTGTGTGCATCAAAGGATAGAGATAAAAGACACCAAGGAAGCTTTAGACAAGAT
AGAGGAAGAGCAAAACAAAAGTAAGACCACCGCACAGCAAGCGGCCGCTGATCTTCAGACCTGGAGGAGG
AGATATGAGGGACAATTGGAGAAGTGAATTATATAAATATAAAGTAGTAAAAATTGAACCATTAGGAGTA
GCACCCACCAAGGCAAAGAGAAGAGTGGTGCAGAGAGAAAAAAGAGCAGTGGGAATAGGAGCTTTGTTCC
TTGGGTTCTTGGGAGCAGCAGGAAGCACTATGGGCGCAGCGTCAATGACGCTGACGGTACAGGCCAGACA
ATTATTGTCTGGTATAGTGCAGCAGCAGAACAATTTGCTGAGGGCTATTGAGGCGCAACAGCATCTGTTG
CAACTCACAGTCTGGGGCATCAAGCAGCTCCAGGCAAGAATCCTGGCTGTGGAAAGATACCTAAAGGATC
AACAGCTCCTGGGGATTTGGGGTTGCTCTGGAAAACTCATTTGCACCACTGCTGTGCCTTGGAATGCTAG
TTGGAGTAATAAATCTCTGGAACAGATTTGGAATCACACGACCTGGATGGAGTGGGACAGAGAAATTAAC
AATTACACAAGCTTAATACACTCCTTAATTGAAGAATCGCAAAACCAGCAAGAAAAGAATGAACAAGAAT
TATTGGAATTAGATAAATGGGCAAGTTTGTGGAATTGGTTTAACATAACAAATTGGCTGTGGTATATAAA
ATTATTCATAATGATAGTAGGAGGCTTGGTAGGTTTAAGAATAGTTTTTGCTGTACTTTCTATAGTGAAT
AGAGTTAGGCAGGGATATTCACCATTATCGTTTCAGACCCACCTCCCAACCCCGAGGGGACCCAGACCAC
AATTTTAAAAGAAAAGGGGGGATTGGGAGGTACAGTGCAGGGGAAAGAATAGTAGACATAATAGCAACAG
ACATACAAACTAAAGAATTACAAAAACAAATTACAAAAATTCAAAATTTTCGGGTTTATTACAGGGACAG
CAGAGATCCACTTTGGCGCCGGCTCGAGTGGCTCCGGTGCCCGTCAGT
